Addgene plasmid #131755: JV201: pMAGIC (L3-L2) 3x HA epitope tag + polyA; hU6::SaCas9 TRE#1 gRNA
Purpose: pMAGIC L3-L2 entry plasmid, contains 3xHA tag+polyA; hU6-driven SaCas9 TRE#1 gRNA for 3-/4-component MultiSite Gateway Pro assembly. Allows C-term HA epitope fusion to dCas9 w/ TRE#1 gRNA expression
Depositing lab: Christopher Newgard. Depositing organization: Duke University. Publication: Creation of versatile cloning platforms for transgene expression and dCas9-based epigenome editing. Haldeman JM, Conway AE, Arlotto ME, Slentz DH, Muoio DM, Becker TC, Newgard CB. Nucleic Acids Res. 2018 Dec 27. pii: 5264291. doi: 10.1093/nar/gky1286. PubMed 30590691.
Backbone
  Vector backbone: pDONR221 P3-P2
  Backbone manufacturer: Invitrogen
  Backbone size w/o insert (bp): 2555
  Total vector size (bp): 3266
  Vector type: Synthetic Biology ; pMAGIC Gateway Entry plasmid
Growth in bacteria
  Bacterial resistance: Kanamycin, 50 μg/mL
  Growth temperature: 37°C
  Growth strain: DH5alpha
  Copy number: High Copy
Gene/Insert
  Gene/Insert name: TRE#1 SaCas9 gRNA
  gRNA/shRNA sequence: ATCAGTGATAGAGAACGTATG
  Species: Synthetic
  Promoter: hU6
  Cloning method: Restriction Enzyme; 5′ cloning site BsaI (destroyed during cloning); 3′ cloning site BsaI (destroyed during cloning)
  Sequencing primers: 5′ M13F (-20); 3′ M13R
Terms and licenses: Academic/Nonprofit Terms; Industry Terms: Not Available to Industry
Depositor comments: SaCas9 gRNA TRE#1 targets the pTight promoter (Clontech) 6x and has no known targets in the h/m/r genome. Cloned by ligating annealed SaCas9 TRE#1 oligonucleotides into JI501 (Addgene 121841)
How to cite: JV201: pMAGIC (L3-L2) 3x HA epitope tag + polyA; hU6::SaCas9 TRE#1 gRNA was a gift from Christopher Newgard (Addgene plasmid # 131755 ; http://n2t.net/addgene:131755 ; RRID:Addgene_131755)
