[The description below was written by a language model from this plasmid's Addgene catalogue record and pLannotate feature annotations shown in this document.]
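Description:
JV201 is a pMAGIC Gateway entry plasmid of 3,266 bp built on the Invitrogen pDONR221 P3-P2 backbone. It is designed as the final (L3-L2) module in 3- or 4-component MultiSite Gateway Pro assemblies rather than as an expression vector in its own right. It is propagated in E. coli at high copy from a ColE1/pUC-type origin and selected with kanamycin through an aminoglycoside phosphotransferase gene. rrnB T1 and T2 terminators flank the cloning region to insulate it from read-through transcription. The short lacZα, lacI and T7 promoter annotations are backbone remnants.

The payload lies between attL3 and attL2, the sites recombined by LR Clonase with matching att sites on a destination vector and neighbouring entry clones. Immediately after attL3 comes a 3xHA epitope tag, which the annotation software reports as three fragments, followed by the bovine growth hormone polyadenylation signal. When an upstream entry module carrying a dCas9 open reading frame is joined at this junction, the assembled product encodes a C-terminally HA-tagged dCas9 fusion with a functional 3′ end.

Downstream is an independent RNA polymerase III cassette in which the human U6 promoter drives a Staphylococcus aureus Cas9 guide RNA. The 21-nt region annotated as a "tight TRE promoter fragment" is the spacer itself, and it is followed by the Sa gRNA scaffold. The spacer was inserted as annealed oligonucleotides into BsaI sites of a parental plasmid, which destroyed those sites. According to the depositor, the TRE#1 guide matches the Tet-responsive pTight promoter six times and has no known targets in the human, mouse or rat genomes. This makes it suitable for testing dCas9-based epigenome-editing effectors on a TRE reporter.
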