Features (pLannotate 1.2.2; 16 found; start..end, strand, type, name):
     84..127     +  terminator     rrnB T1 terminator: Escherichia coli rrnB; transcription terminator T1 from the E. coli rrnB gene
    174..210     -  CDS            lacZα (fragment): LacZα fragment of β-galactosidase; lacZ fragment
    227..322     +  protein_bind   attL3: mutant version of attL; recombination site for the Gateway® LR reaction LR Clonase™
    334..350     +  CDS            3xHA (fragment): three tandem HA epitope tags
    361..377     +  CDS            3xHA (fragment): three tandem HA epitope tags
    388..416     +  CDS            3xHA (fragment): three tandem HA epitope tags
    448..559     +  polyA_signal   bGH poly(A) signal: bovine growth hormone polyadenylation signal
    662..902     +  promoter       U6 promoter: RNA polymerase III promoter for human U6 snRNA
    912..932     +  promoter       tight TRE promoter (fragment): Tet-responsive promoter PTight, consisting of seven tet operator sequences followed by the minimal CMV promoter
    960..1017    +  misc_RNA       Sa gRNA scaffold (fragment): guide RNA scaffold for the Staphylococcus aureus CRISPR/Cas9 system
   1035..1134    -  protein_bind   attL2: mutant version of attL; recombination site for the Gateway® LR reaction LR Clonase™
   1165..1183    -  promoter       T7 promoter: promoter for bacteriophage T7 RNA polymerase
   1317..2126    +  CDS            KanR: aminoglycoside phosphotransferase; aph(3')-Ia; confers resistance to kanamycin in bacteria or G418 (Geneticin®) in eukaryotes
   2273..2861    +  rep_origin     ori: high-copy-number ColE1/pMB1/pBR322/pUC origin of replication
   3044..3136    +  CDS            lacI (fragment): lac repressor; lacI; The lac repressor binds to the lac operator to inhibit transcription in E. coli. This inhibition can be relieved by adding lactose or isopropyl-β-D-thiogalactopyranoside (IPTG).
   3191..3218    -  terminator     rrnB T2 terminator: transcription terminator T2 from the E. coli rrnB gene
>Addgene plasmid #131755 | JV201: pMAGIC (L3-L2) 3x HA epitope tag + polyA; hU6::SaCas9 TRE#1 gRNA | addgene full sequence | sequence record 314448 | Addgene NGS Result
CTCCGGGCCGTTGCTTCACAACGTTCAAATCCGCTCCCGGCGGATTTGTCCTACTCAGGAGAGCGTTCAC
CGACAAACAACAGATAAAACGAAAGGCCCAGTCTTCCGACTGAGCCTTTCGTTTTATTTGATGCCTGGCA
GTTCCCTACTCTCGCGTTAACGCTAGCATGGATGTTTTCCCAGTCACGACGTTGTAAAACGACGGCCAGT
CTTAAGCTCGGGCCCCAAATAATGATTTTATTTTGACTGATAGTGACCTGTTCGTTGCAACAAATTGATG
AGCAATGCTTTTTTATAATGCCAACTTTGTATAATAAAGTTGGTGGCGGATCCTACCCATACGATGTTCC
AGATTACGCTTACCCATACGATGTTCCAGATTACGCTTACCCATACGATGTTCCAGATTACGCTTAAGAA
TTCCTAGAGCTCGCTGATCAGCCTCGACTGTGCCTTCTAGTTGCCAGCCATCTGTTGTTTGCCCCTCCCC
CGTGCCTTCCTTGACCCTGGAAGGTGCCACTCCCACTGTCCTTTCCTAATAAAATGAGGAAATTGCATCG
CATTGTCTGAGTAGGTGTCATTCTATTCTGGGGGGTGGGGTGGGGCAGGACAGCAAGGGGGAGGATTGGG
AAGAGAATAGCAGGCATGCTGGGGAGGTACCGAGGGCCTATTTCCCATGATTCCTTCATATTTGCATATA
CGATACAAGGCTGTTAGAGAGATAATTGGAATTAATTTGACTGTAAACACAAAGATATTAGTACAAAATA
CGTGACGTAGAAAGTAATAATTTCTTGGGTAGTTTGCAGTTTTAAAATTATGTTTTAAAATGGACTATCA
TATGCTTACCGTAACTTGAAAGTATTTCGATTTCTTGGCTTTATATATCTTGTGGAAAGGACGAAACACC
GATCAGTGATAGAGAACGTATGGTTTAAGTACTCTGTGCTGGAAACAGCACAGAATCTACTAAACAAGGC
AAAATGCCGTGTTTATCTCGTCAACTTGTTGGCGAGATTTTTGCGGCCGCAGGAACCCAGCTTTCTTGTA
CAAAGTTGGCATTATAAGAAAGCATTGCTTATCAATTTGTTGCAACGAACAGGTCACTATCAGTCAAAAT
AAAATCATTATTTGCCATCCAGCTGCAGGGCGGCCGCGATATCCCCTATAGTGAGTCGTATTACATGGTC
ATAGCTGTTTCCTGGCAGCTCTGGCCCGTGTCTCAAAATCTCTGATGTTACATTGCACAAGATAAAAATA
TATCATCATGAACAATAAAACTGTCTGCTTACATAAACAGTAATACAAGGGGTGTTATGAGCCATATTCA
ACGGGAAACGTCGAGGCCGCGATTAAATTCCAACATGGATGCTGATTTATATGGGTATAAATGGGCTCGC
GATAATGTCGGGCAATCAGGTGCGACAATCTATCGCTTGTATGGGAAGCCCGATGCGCCAGAGTTGTTTC
TGAAACATGGCAAAGGTAGCGTTGCCAATGATGTTACAGATGAGATGGTCAGACTAAACTGGCTGACGGA
ATTTATGCCTCTTCCGACCATCAAGCATTTTATCCGTACTCCTGATGATGCATGGTTACTCACCACTGCG
ATCCCCGGAAAAACAGCATTCCAGGTATTAGAAGAATATCCTGATTCAGGTGAAAATATTGTTGATGCGC
TGGCAGTGTTCCTGCGCCGGTTGCATTCGATTCCTGTTTGTAATTGTCCTTTTAACAGCGATCGCGTATT
TCGTCTCGCTCAGGCGCAATCACGAATGAATAACGGTTTGGTTGATGCGAGTGATTTTGATGACGAGCGT
AATGGCTGGCCTGTTGAACAAGTCTGGAAAGAAATGCATAAACTTTTGCCATTCTCACCGGATTCAGTCG
TCACTCATGGTGATTTCTCACTTGATAACCTTATTTTTGACGAGGGGAAATTAATAGGTTGTATTGATGT
TGGACGAGTCGGAATCGCAGACCGATACCAGGATCTTGCCATCCTATGGAACTGCCTCGGTGAGTTTTCT
CCTTCATTACAGAAACGGCTTTTTCAAAAATATGGTATTGATAATCCTGATATGAATAAATTGCAGTTTC
ATTTGATGCTCGATGAGTTTTTCTAATCAGAATTGGTTAATTGGTTGTAACACTGGCAGAGCATTACGCT
GACTTGACGGGACGGCGCAAGCTCATGACCAAAATCCCTTAACGTGAGTTACGCGTCGTTCCACTGAGCG
TCAGACCCCGTAGAAAAGATCAAAGGATCTTCTTGAGATCCTTTTTTTCTGCGCGTAATCTGCTGCTTGC
AAACAAAAAAACCACCGCTACCAGCGGTGGTTTGTTTGCCGGATCAAGAGCTACCAACTCTTTTTCCGAA
GGTAACTGGCTTCAGCAGAGCGCAGATACCAAATACTGTTCTTCTAGTGTAGCCGTAGTTAGGCCACCAC
TTCAAGAACTCTGTAGCACCGCCTACATACCTCGCTCTGCTAATCCTGTTACCAGTGGCTGCTGCCAGTG
GCGATAAGTCGTGTCTTACCGGGTTGGACTCAAGACGATAGTTACCGGATAAGGCGCAGCGGTCGGGCTG
AACGGGGGGTTCGTGCACACAGCCCAGCTTGGAGCGAACGACCTACACCGAACTGAGATACCTACAGCGT
GAGCTATGAGAAAGCGCCACGCTTCCCGAAGGGAGAAAGGCGGACAGGTATCCGGTAAGCGGCAGGGTCG
GAACAGGAGAGCGCACGAGGGAGCTTCCAGGGGGAAACGCCTGGTATCTTTATAGTCCTGTCGGGTTTCG
CCACCTCTGACTTGAGCGTCGATTTTTGTGATGCTCGTCAGGGGGGCGGAGCCTATGGAAAAACGCCAGC
AACGCGGCCTTTTTACGGTTCCTGGCCTTTTGCTGGCCTTTTGCTCACATGTTCTTTCCTGCGTTATCCC
CTGATTCTGTGGATAACCGTATTACCGCCTTTGAGTGAGCTGATACCGCTCGCCGCAGCCGAACGACCGA
GCGCAGCGAGTCAGTGAGCGAGGAAGCGGAAGAGCGCCCAATACGCAAACCGCCTCTCCCCGCGCGTTGG
CCGATTCATTAATGCAGCTGGCACGACAGGTTTCCCGACTGGAAAGCGGGCAGTGAGCGCAACGCAATTA
ATACGCGTACCGCTAGCCAGGAAGAGTTTGTAGAAACGCAAAAAGGCCATCCGTCAGGATGGCCTTCTGC
TTAGTTTGATGCCTGGCAGTTTATGGCGGGCGTCCTGCCCGCCACC
